>Addgene plasmid #175921 | pDL217 | addgene full sequence | sequence record 375429 | Addgene NGS Result
GTTAACGCTAGCATGGATCTCGGGCCCCAAATAATGATTTTATTTTGACTGATAGTGACCTGTTCGTTGC
AACAAATTGATGAGCAATGCTTTTTTATAATGCCAACTTTGTACAAAAAAGCAGGCTTCGAAGGAGATAG
AACCATGGAGGATGCCAATATAGAGGATGCGTTATTGCTTGCATCGGATATTGAGGATGGGGATTCTGCT
TTGCTTCAGGCGGAGATGGAGGATCCCATCACTGTATCACTAGGCCCCATGGATCGCCTCCTCCGACGGC
TCCATTCATTCAATGCCGCTGAATACAATTTGCCGGTGGGATTCACTGAGGATAAGATCCAGAATCTCAA
AGAAGATCTCCAGCGATTATGCGTTTCCCTCAAAGATTTGTCTGAGGAACAGGAACCTAGCCTGACGGCT
AAGTGCGGGATGAAGGAGGCGCGGGAGCTTTGTTATGATGCGGAGGACTTACTTGACGATGCGACGCTCT
GTGATATTGGCGCCAGTGCTCGCAGTCGCAGATCAAGCTCCCGTCGTCTTAGCATCATCTCTTGGACCCC
CCGTAAGCTGAAGCGTCGCCCCCAGATCTCAACAGATTTATCAGAATTAATGGCTCGTGTGGTGGATGCG
AATGATAGAAGCGCAAGTTTCCTGCTTGAGCATAAAACCGTCAAACCTGCCTTTGGACAAACCGGTGCCA
GCCAACTTCCGCCGCTAATCCAACTGCCTCTCGAAGTGCTTGAGGAAGACCCAGCTTTCTTGTACAAAGT
TGGCATTATAAGAAAGCATTGCTTATCAATTTGTTGCAACGAACAGGTCACTATCAGTCAAAATAAAATC
ATTATTTGCCATCCAGCTGCAGCTCTGGCCCGTGTCTCAAAATCTCTGATGTTACATTGCACAAGATAAA
AATATATCATCATGAACAATAAAACTGTCTGCTTACATAAACAGTAATACAAGGGGTGTTATGAGCCATA
TTCAACGGGAAACGTCGAGGCCGCGATTAAATTCCAACATGGATGCTGATTTATATGGGTATAAATGGGC
TCGCGATAATGTCGGGCAATCAGGTGCGACAATCTATCGCTTGTATGGGAAGCCCGATGCGCCAGAGTTG
TTTCTGAAACATGGCAAAGGTAGCGTTGCCAATGATGTTACAGATGAGATGGTCAGACTAAACTGGCTGA
CGGAATTTATGCCTCTTCCGACCATCAAGCATTTTATCCGTACTCCTGATGATGCATGGTTACTCACCAC
TGCGATCCCCGGAAAAACAGCATTCCAGGTATTAGAAGAATATCCTGATTCAGGTGAAAATATTGTTGAT
GCGCTGGCAGTGTTCCTGCGCCGGTTGCATTCGATTCCTGTTTGTAATTGTCCTTTTAACAGCGATCGCG
TATTTCGTCTCGCTCAGGCGCAATCACGAATGAATAACGGTTTGGTTGATGCGAGTGATTTTGATGACGA
GCGTAATGGCTGGCCTGTTGAACAAGTCTGGAAAGAAATGCATAAACTTTTGCCATTCTCACCGGATTCA
GTCGTCACTCATGGTGATTTCTCACTTGATAACCTTATTTTTGACGAGGGGAAATTAGGCCGGGAAGCCG
ATCTCGGCTTGAACGAATTGTTAGGTGGCGGTACTTGGGTCGATATCAAAGTGCATCACTTCTTCCCGTA
TGCCCAACTTTGTATAGAGAGCCACTGCGGGATCGTCACCGTAATCTGCTTGCACGTAGATCACATAAGC
ACCAAGCGCGTTGGCCTCATGCTTGAGGAGATTGATGAGCGCGGTGGCAATGCCCTGCCTCCGGTGCTCG
CCGGAGACTGCGAGATCATAGATATAGATCTCACTACGCGGCTGCTCAAACTTGGGCAGAACGTAAGCCG
CGAGAGCGCCAACAACCGCTTCTTGGTCGAAGGCAGCAAGCGCGATGAATGTCTTACTACGGAGCAAGTT
CCCGAGGTAATCGGAGTCCGGCTGATGTTGGGAGTAGGTGGCTACGTCTCCGAACTCACGACCGAAAAGA
TCAAGAGCAGCCCGCATGGATTTGACTTGGTCAGGGCCGAGCCTACATGTGCGAATGATGCCCATACTTG
AGCCACCTAACTTTGTTTTAGGGCGACTGCCCTGCTGCGTAACATCGTTGCTGCTGCGTAACATCGTTGC
TGCTCCATAACATCAAACATCGACCCACGGCGTAACGCGCTTGCTGCTTGGATGCCCGAGGCATAGACTG
TACAAAAAAACAGTCATAACAAGCCATGAAAACCGCCACTGCGCCGTTACCACCGCTGCGTTCGGTCAAG
GTTCTGGACCAGTTGCGTGAGCGCATACGCTACTTGCATTACAGTTTACGAACCGAACAGGCTTATGTCA
ACTGGGTTCGTGCCTTCATCCGTTTCCACGGTGTGCGTCACCCGGCAACCTTGGGCAGCAGCGAAGTCGA
GGCATTTCTGTCCTGGCTGGCGAACGAGCGCAAGGTTTCGGTCTCCACGCATCGTCAGGCATTGGCGGCC
TTGCTGTTCTTCTACGGCAAGGTGCTGTGCACGGATCTGCCCTGGCTTCAGGAGATCGGAAGACCTCGGC
CGTCGCGGCGCTTGCCGGTGGTGCTGACCCCGGATGAAGTGGTTCGCATCCTCGGTTTTCTGGAAGGCGA
GCATCGTTTGTTCGCCCAGGACTCTAGCTATAGTTCTAGTGGTTGGCTACTAATAGGTTGTATTGATGTT
GGACGAGTCGGAATCGCAGACCGATACCAGGATCTTGCCATCCTATGGAACTGCCTCGGTGAGTTTTCTC
CTTCATTACAGAAACGGCTTTTTCAAAAATATGGTATTGATAATCCTGATATGAATAAATTGCAGTTTCA
TTTGATGCTCGATGAGTTTTTCTAATCAGAATTGGTTAATTGGTTGTAACACTGGCAGAGCATTACGCTG
ACTTGACGGGACGGCGCAAGCTCATGACCAAAATCCCTTAACGTGAGTTTTCGTTCCACTGAGCGTCAGA
CCCCGTAGAAAAGATCAAAGGATCTTCTTGAGATCCTTTTTTTCTGCGCGTAATCTGCTGCTTGCAAACA
AAAAAACCACCGCTACCAGCGGTGGTTTGTTTGCCGGATCAAGAGCTACCAACTCTTTTTCCGAAGGTAA
CTGGCTTCAGCAGAGCGCAGATACCAAATACTGTTCTTCTAGTGTAGCCGTAGTTAGGCCACCACTTCAA
GAACTCTGTAGCACCGCCTACATACCTCGCTCTGCTAATCCTGTTACCAGTGGCTGCTGCCAGTGGCGAT
AAGTCGTGTCTTACCGGGTTGGACTCAAGACGATAGTTACCGGATAAGGCGCAGCGGTCGGGCTGAACGG
GGGGTTCGTGCACACAGCCCAGCTTGGAGCGAACGACCTACACCGAACTGAGATACCTACAGCGTGAGCT
ATGAGAAAGCGCCACGCTTCCCGAAGGGAGAAAGGCGGACAGGTATCCGGTAAGCGGCAGGGTCGGAACA
GGAGAGCGCACGAGGGAGCTTCCAGGGGGAAACGCCTGGTATCTTTATAGTCCTGTCGGGTTTCGCCACC
TCTGACTTGAGCGTCGATTTTTGTGATGCTCGTCAGGGGGGCGGAGCCTATGGAAAAACGCCAGCAACGC
GGCCTTTTTACGGTTCCTGGCCTTTTGCTGGCCTTTTGCTCACATGTTCTTTCCTGCGTTATCCCCTGAT
TCTGTGGATAACCGTATTACCGCTAGCCAGGAAGAGTTTGTAGAAACGCAAAAAGGCCATCCGTCAGGAT
GGCCTTCTGCTTAGTTTGATGCCTGGCAGTTTATGGCGGGCGTCCTGCCCGCCACCCTCCGGGCCGTTGC
TTCACAACGTTCAAATCCGCTCCCGGCGGATTTGTCCTACTCAGGAGAGCGTTCACCGACAAACAACAGA
TAAAACGAAAGGCCCAGTCTTCCGACTGAGCCTTTCGTTTTATTTGATGCCTGGCAGTTCCCTACTCTCG
C
Features (pLannotate 1.2.2; 10 found; start..end, strand, type, name):
     28..127     +  protein_bind   attL1: mutant version of attL; recombination site for the Gateway® LR reaction LR Clonase™
    749..848     -  protein_bind   attL2: mutant version of attL; recombination site for the Gateway® LR reaction LR Clonase™
    971..1597    +  CDS            KanR (fragment): aminoglycoside phosphotransferase; aph(3')-Ia; confers resistance to kanamycin in bacteria or G418 (Geneticin®) in eukaryotes
   1631..2164    -  CDS            GmR: gentamycin acetyltransferase; aacC1; confers resistance to gentamycin
   2353..2381    -  promoter       Pc promoter: intI1 (promoter lies within the coding sequence); class 1 integron promoter
   2359..2706    -  CDS            YPR2_ECOLX (fragment): Protein predicted: Swiss-Prot protein existence level 4. From Escherichia coli.
   2711..2895    +  CDS            KanR (fragment): aminoglycoside phosphotransferase; aph(3')-Ia; confers resistance to kanamycin in bacteria or G418 (Geneticin®) in eukaryotes
   3038..3626    +  rep_origin     ori: high-copy-number ColE1/pMB1/pBR322/pUC origin of replication
   3761..3788    -  terminator     rrnB T2 terminator: transcription terminator T2 from the E. coli rrnB gene
   3920..3963    +  terminator     rrnB T1 terminator: Escherichia coli rrnB; transcription terminator T1 from the E. coli rrnB gene
