[The description below was written by a language model from this plasmid's Addgene catalogue record and pLannotate feature annotations shown in this document.]
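Description:
pDL217 is a Gateway entry clone built on the pDONR207-type donor backbone (recorded as "pDONOR207"). It carries an insert designated ID#55 from Brachypodium distachyon. The sequenced plasmid is about 4 kb and is maintained in E. coli at high copy through a ColE1/pUC-type origin. Selection is by gentamicin, conferred by the aacC1 gentamicin acetyltransferase gene, which is driven by the class 1 integron Pc promoter. The two annotated KanR fragments sit on either side of the gentamicin cassette. They appear to be remnants of a disrupted kanamycin resistance gene rather than a functional marker, which fits with gentamicin being the only listed resistance.

The payload lies between attL1 and attL2, the recombination sites produced when a fragment is moved into a donor vector by a BP reaction. The interval between the two sites is roughly 600 bp and has no annotated features, so the record gives no detail on the identity or function of ID#55 beyond its name and species. The associated publication title describes a toolkit of NLR integrated domains for identifying plant pathogen effector targets, which suggests that ID#55 is one such integrated domain. No promoter, tag or reporter is annotated for the insert, as expected for an entry clone. The rrnB T1 and T2 terminators lie upstream of attL1 and insulate the cloning site from read-through transcription originating in the backbone.

The stated purpose is to serve as the entry vector in a Gateway LR reaction. LR Clonase recombines the attL sites with the attR sites of a destination vector, transferring ID#55 directionally into whichever expression context the user chooses. The record does not name any particular destination vectors or downstream assays.
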