Addgene plasmid #175921: pDL217
Purpose: pENTRY for Gateway LR reaction
Depositing lab: Nemo Peeters. Depositing organization: CNRS UMR 2594, INRA UMR 0441, Laboratoire des Interactions Plantes Micro-organismes (LIPM). Publication: An NLR integrated domain toolkit to identify plant pathogen effector targets. Landry D, Mila I, Sabbagh CRR, Zaffuto M, Pouzet C, Tremousaygue D, Dabos P, Deslandes L, Peeters N. Plant J. 2023 Sep;115(5):1443-1457. doi: 10.1111/tpj.16331. Epub 2023 Jul 24. PubMed 37248633.
Backbone
  Vector backbone: pDONOR207
  Vector type: pENTRY clone
Growth in bacteria
  Bacterial resistance: Gentamicin, 10 μg/mL
  Growth temperature: 37°C
  Growth strain: DH5alpha
  Copy number: High Copy
Gene/Insert
  Gene/Insert name: ID#55
  Species: Brachypodium distachyon
  Cloning method: Gateway Cloning
  Sequencing primers: 5′ n/a
Terms and licenses: Academic/Nonprofit Terms; Industry Terms: Not Available to Industry
Depositor comments: Please visit https://www.biorxiv.org/content/10.1101/2021.08.23.457316v2 for bioRxiv preprint.
How to cite: pDL217 was a gift from Nemo Peeters (Addgene plasmid # 175921 ; http://n2t.net/addgene:175921 ; RRID:Addgene_175921)
